>Addgene plasmid #204524 | pMSCV-IRES-GFP/CALR ins5-FLAG | addgene full sequence | sequence record 407209 | Addgene NGS Result
AATGAAAGACCCCACCTGTAGGTTTGGCAAGCTAGCTTAAGTAACGCCATTTTGCAAGGCATGGAAAATA
CATAACTGAGAATAGAGAAGTTCAGATCAAGGTTAGGAACAGAGAGACAGCAGAATATGGGCCAAACAGG
ATATCTGTGGTAAGCAGTTCCTGCCCCGGCTCAGGGCCAAGAACAGATGGTCCCCAGATGCGGTCCCGCC
CTCAGCAGTTTCTAGAGAACCATCAGATGTTTCCAGGGTGCCCCAAGGACCTGAAATGACCCTGTGCCTT
ATTTGAACTAACCAATCAGTTCGCTTCTCGCTTCTGTTCGCGCGCTTCTGCTCCCCGAGCTCAATAAAAG
AGCCCACAACCCCTCACTCGGCGCGCCAGTCCTCCGATAGACTGCGTCGCCCGGGTACCCGTATTCCCAA
TAAAGCCTCTTGCTGTTTGCATCCGAATCGTGGACTCGCTGATCCTTGGGAGGGTCTCCTCAGATTGATT
GACTGCCCACCTCGGGGGTCTTTCATTTGGAGGTTCCACCGAGATTTGGAGACCCCTGCCCAGGGACCAC
CGACCCCCCCGCCGGGAGGTAAGCTGGCCAGCGGTCGTTTCGTGTCTGTCTCTGTCTTTGTGCGTGTTTG
TGCCGGCATCTAATGTTTGCGCCTGCGTCTGTACTAGTTAGCTAACTAGCTCTGTATCTGGCGGACCCGT
GGTGGAACTGACGAGTTCTGAACACCCGGCCGCAACCCTGGGAGACGTCCCAGGGACTTTGGGGGCCGTT
TTTGTGGCCCGACCTGAGGAAGGGAGTCGATGTGGAATCCGACCCCGTCAGGATATGTGGTTCTGGTAGG
AGACGAGAACCTAAAACAGTTCCCGCCTCCGTCTGAATTTTTGCTTTCGGTTTGGAACCGAAGCCGCGCG
TCTTGTCTGCTGCAGCGCTGCAGCATCGTTCTGTGTTGTCTCTGTCTGACTGTGTTTCTGTATTTGTCTG
AAAATTAGGGCCAGACTGTTACCACTCCCTTAAGTTTGACCTTAGGTCACTGGAAAGATGTCGAGCGGAT
CGCTCACAACCAGTCGGTAGATGTCAAGAAGAGACGTTGGGTTACCTTCTGCTCTGCAGAATGGCCAACC
TTTAACGTCGGATGGCCGCGAGACGGCACCTTTAACCGAGACCTCATCACCCAGGTTAAGATCAAGGTCT
TTTCACCTGGCCCGCATGGACACCCAGACCAGGTCCCCTACATCGTGACCTGGGAAGCCTTGGCTTTTGA
CCCCCCTCCCTGGGTCAAGCCCTTTGTACACCCTAAGCCTCCGCCTCCTCTTCCTCCATCCGCCCCGTCT
CTCCCCCTTGAACCTCCTCGTTCGACCCCGCCTCGATCCTCCCTTTATCCAGCCCTCACTCCTTCTCTAG
GCGCCGGAATTCGCCACCATGCTGCTATCCGTGCCGCTGCTGCTCGGCCTCCTCGGCCTGGCCGTCGCCG
AGCCTGCCGTCTACTTCAAGGAGCAGTTTCTGGACGGAGACGGGTGGACTTCCCGCTGGATCGAATCCAA
ACACAAGTCAGATTTTGGCAAATTCGTTCTCAGTTCCGGCAAGTTCTACGGTGACGAGGAGAAAGATAAA
GGTTTGCAGACAAGCCAGGATGCACGCTTTTATGCTCTGTCGGCCAGTTTCGAGCCTTTCAGCAACAAAG
GCCAGACGCTGGTGGTGCAGTTCACGGTGAAACATGAGCAGAACATCGACTGTGGGGGCGGCTATGTGAA
GCTGTTTCCTAATAGTTTGGACCAGACAGACATGCACGGAGACTCAGAATACAACATCATGTTTGGTCCC
GACATCTGTGGCCCTGGCACCAAGAAGGTTCATGTCATCTTCAACTACAAGGGCAAGAACGTGCTGATCA
ACAAGGACATCCGTTGCAAGGATGATGAGTTTACACACCTGTACACACTGATTGTGCGGCCAGACAACAC
CTATGAGGTGAAGATTGACAACAGCCAGGTGGAGTCCGGCTCCTTGGAAGACGATTGGGACTTCCTGCCA
CCCAAGAAGATAAAGGATCCTGATGCTTCAAAACCGGAAGACTGGGATGAGCGGGCCAAGATCGATGATC
CCACAGACTCCAAGCCTGAGGACTGGGACAAGCCCGAGCATATCCCTGACCCTGATGCTAAGAAGCCCGA
GGACTGGGATGAAGAGATGGACGGAGAGTGGGAACCCCCAGTGATTCAGAACCCTGAGTACAAGGGTGAG
TGGAAGCCCCGGCAGATCGACAACCCAGATTACAAGGGCACTTGGATCCACCCAGAAATTGACAACCCCG
AGTATTCTCCCGATCCCAGTATCTATGCCTATGATAACTTTGGCGTGCTGGGCCTGGACCTCTGGCAGGT
CAAGTCTGGCACCATCTTTGACAACTTCCTCATCACCAACGATGAGGCATACGCTGAGGAGTTTGGCAAC
GAGACGTGGGGCGTAACAAAGGCAGCAGAGAAACAAATGAAGGACAAACAGGACGAGGAGCAGAGGCTTA
AGGAGGAGGAAGAAGACAAGAAACGCAAAGAGGAGGAGGAGGCAGAGGACAATTGTCGGAGGATGATGAG
GACAAAGATGAGGATGAGGAGGATGAGGAGGACAAGGAGGAAGATGAGGAGGAAGATGTCCCCGGCCAGG
CCAAGGACGAGCTGTAGAGAGGCCTGCCTCCAGGGCTGGACTGAGGCCGACTACAAAGACGATGACGATA
AATAGGAATTCGTTAACCTCGAGCGGGATCAATTCCGCCCCCCCCCTAACGTTACTGGCCGAAGCCGCTT
GGAATAAGGCCGGTGTGCGTTTGTCTATATGTTATTTTCCACCATATTGCCGTCTTTTGGCAATGTGAGG
GCCCGGAAACCTGGCCCTGTCTTCTTGACGAGCATTCCTAGGGGTCTTTCCCCTCTCGCCAAAGGAATGC
AAGGTCTGTTGAATGTCGTGAAGGAAGCAGTTCCTCTGGAAGCTTCTTGAAGACAAACAACGTCTGTAGC
GACCCTTTGCAGGCAGCGGAACCCCCCACCTGGCGACAGGTGCCTCTGCGGCCAAAAGCCACGTGTATAA
GATACACCTGCAAAGGCGGCACAACCCCAGTGCCACGTTGTGAGTTGGATAGTTGTGGAAAGAGTCAAAT
GGCTCTCCTCAAGCGTATTCAACAAGGGGCTGAAGGATGCCCAGAAGGTACCCCATTGTATGGGATCTGA
TCTGGGGCCTCGGTGCACATGCTTTACATGTGTTTAGTCGAGGTTAAAAAAACGTCTAGGCCCCCCGAAC
CACGGGGACGTGGTTTTCCTTTGAAAAACACGATAATACCATGGTGAGCAAGGGCGAGGAGCTGTTCACC
GGGGTGGTGCCCATCCTGGTCGAGCTGGACGGCGACGTAAACGGCCACAAGTTCAGCGTGTCCGGCGAGG
GCGAGGGCGATGCCACCTACGGCAAGCTGACCCTGAAGTTCATCTGCACCACCGGCAAGCTGCCCGTGCC
CTGGCCCACCCTCGTGACCACCCTGACCTACGGCGTGCAGTGCTTCAGCCGCTACCCCGACCACATGAAG
CAGCACGACTTCTTCAAGTCCGCCATGCCCGAAGGCTACGTCCAGGAGCGCACCATCTTCTTCAAGGACG
ACGGCAACTACAAGACCCGCGCCGAGGTGAAGTTCGAGGGCGACACCCTGGTGAACCGCATCGAGCTGAA
GGGCATCGACTTCAAGGAGGACGGCAACATCCTGGGGCACAAGCTGGAGTACAACTACAACAGCCACAAC
GTCTATATCATGGCCGACAAGCAGAAGAACGGCATCAAGGTGAACTTCAAGATCCGCCACAACATCGAGG
ACGGCAGCGTGCAGCTCGCCGACCACTACCAGCAGAACACCCCCATCGGCGACGGCCCCGTGCTGCTGCC
CGACAACCACTACCTGAGCACCCAGTCCGCCCTGAGCAAAGACCCCAACGAGAAGCGCGATCACATGGTC
CTGCTGGAGTTCGTGACCGCCGCCGGGATCACTCTCGGCATGGACGAGCTGTACAAGTAAAGCGGCCGCG
ACTCTAGAGTCGACCTGCAGGCATGCAAGCTTCAGGTAGCCGGCTAACGTTAACAACCGGTACCTCTAGA
ACTATAGCTAGCATGCGCAAATTTAAAGCGCTGATATCGATAAAATAAAAGATTTTATTTAGTCTCCAGA
AAAAGGGGGGAATGAAAGACCCCACCTGTAGGTTTGGCAAGCTAGCTTAAGTAACGCCATTTTGCAAGGC
ATGGAAAATACATAACTGAGAATAGAGAAGTTCAGATCAAGGTTAGGAACAGAGAGACAGCAGAATATGG
GCCAAACAGGATATCTGTGGTAAGCAGTTCCTGCCCCGGCTCAGGGCCAAGAACAGATGGTCCCCAGATG
CGGTCCCGCCCTCAGCAGTTTCTAGAGAACCATCAGATGTTTCCAGGGTGCCCCAAGGACCTGAAATGAC
CCTGTGCCTTATTTGAACTAACCAATCAGTTCGCTTCTCGCTTCTGTTCGCGCGCTTCTGCTCCCCGAGC
TCAATAAAAGAGCCCACAACCCCTCACTCGGCGCGCCAGTCCTCCGATAGACTGCGTCGCCCGGGTACCC
GTGTATCCAATAAACCCTCTTGCAGTTGCATCCGACTTGTGGTCTCGCTGTTCCTTGGGAGGGTCTCCTC
TGAGTGATTGACTACCCGTCAGCGGGGGTCTTTCATGGGTAACAGTTTCTTGAAGTTGGAGAACAACATT
CTGAGGGTAGGAGTCGAATATTAAGTAATCCTGACTCAATTAGCCACTGTTTTGAATCCACATACTCCAA
TACTCCTGAAATAGTTCATTATGGACAGCGCAGAAAGAGCTGGGGAGAATTGTGAAATTGTTATCCGCTC
ACAATTCCACACAACATACGAGCCGGAAGCATAAAGTGTAAAGCCTGGGGTGCCTAATGAGTGAGCTAAC
TCACATTAATTGCGTTGCGCTCACTGCCCGCTTTCCAGTCGGGAAACCTGTCGTGCCAGCTGCATTAATG
AATCGGCCAACGCGCGGGGAGAGGCGGTTTGCGTATTGGGCGCTCTTCCGCTTCCTCGCTCACTGACTCG
CTGCGCTCGGTCGTTCGGCTGCGGCGAGCGGTATCAGCTCACTCAAAGGCGGTAATACGGTTATCCACAG
AATCAGGGGATAACGCAGGAAAGAACATGTGAGCAAAAGGCCAGCAAAAGGCCAGGAACCGTAAAAAGGC
CGCGTTGCTGGCGTTTTTCCATAGGCTCCGCCCCCCTGACGAGCATCACAAAAATCGACGCTCAAGTCAG
AGGTGGCGAAACCCGACAGGACTATAAAGATACCAGGCGTTTCCCCCTGGAAGCTCCCTCGTGCGCTCTC
CTGTTCCGACCCTGCCGCTTACCGGATACCTGTCCGCCTTTCTCCCTTCGGGAAGCGTGGCGCTTTCTCA
TAGCTCACGCTGTAGGTATCTCAGTTCGGTGTAGGTCGTTCGCTCCAAGCTGGGCTGTGTGCACGAACCC
CCCGTTCAGCCCGACCGCTGCGCCTTATCCGGTAACTATCGTCTTGAGTCCAACCCGGTAAGACACGACT
TATCGCCACTGGCAGCAGCCACTGGTAACAGGATTAGCAGAGCGAGGTATGTAGGCGGTGCTACAGAGTT
CTTGAAGTGGTGGCCTAACTACGGCTACACTAGAAGAACAGTATTTGGTATCTGCGCTCTGCTGAAGCCA
GTTACCTTCGGAAAAAGAGTTGGTAGCTCTTGATCCGGCAAACAAACCACCGCTGGTAGCGGTGGTTTTT
TTGTTTGCAAGCAGCAGATTACGCGCAGAAAAAAAGGATCTCAAGAAGATCCTTTGATCTTTTCTACGGG
GTCTGACGCTCAGTGGAACGAAAACTCACGTTAAGGGATTTTGGTCATGAGATTATCAAAAAGGATCTTC
ACCTAGATCCTTTTAAATTAAAAATGAAGTTTTAAATCAATCTAAAGTATATATGAGTAAACTTGGTCTG
ACAGTTACCAATGCTTAATCAGTGAGGCACCTATCTCAGCGATCTGTCTATTTCGTTCATCCATAGTTGC
CTGACTCCCCGTCGTGTAGATAACTACGATACGGGAGGGCTTACCATCTGGCCCCAGTGCTGCAATGATA
CCGCGAGACCCACGCTCACCGGCTCCAGATTTATCAGCAATAAACCAGCCAGCCGGAAGGGCCGAGCGCA
GAAGTGGTCCTGCAACTTTATCCGCCTCCATCCAGTCTATTAATTGTTGCCGGGAAGCTAGAGTAAGTAG
TTCGCCAGTTAATAGTTTGCGCAACGTTGTTGCCATTGCTACAGGCATCGTGGTGTCACGCTCGTCGTTT
GGTATGGCTTCATTCAGCTCCGGTTCCCAACGATCAAGGCGAGTTACATGATCCCCCATGTTGTGCAAAA
AAGCGGTTAGCTCCTTCGGTCCTCCGATCGTTGTCAGAAGTAAGTTGGCCGCAGTGTTATCACTCATGGT
TATGGCAGCACTGCATAATTCTCTTACTGTCATGCCATCCGTAAGATGCTTTTCTGTGACTGGTGAGTAC
TCAACCAAGTCATTCTGAGAATAGTGTATGCGGCGACCGAGTTGCTCTTGCCCGGCGTCAATACGGGATA
ATACCGCGCCACATAGCAGAACTTTAAAAGTGCTCATCATTGGAAAACGTTCTTCGGGGCGAAAACTCTC
AAGGATCTTACCGCTGTTGAGATCCAGTTCGATGTAACCCACTCGTGCACCCAACTGATCTTCAGCATCT
TTTACTTTCACCAGCGTTTCTGGGTGAGCAAAAACAGGAAGGCAAAATGCCGCAAAAAAGGGAATAAGGG
CGACACGGAAATGTTGAATACTCATACTCTTCCTTTTTCAATATTATTGAAGCATTTATCAGGGTTATTG
TCTCATGAGCGGATACATATTTGAATGTATTTAGAAAAATAAACAAATAGGGGTTCCGCGCACATTTCCC
CGAAAAGTGCCACCTGACGTCTAAGAAACCATTATTATCATGACATTAACCTATAAAAATAGGCGTATCA
CGAGGCCCTTTCGTCTCGCGCGTTTCGGTGATGACGGTGAAAACCTCTGACACATGCAGCTCCCGGAGAC
GGTCACAGCTTGTCTGTAAGCGGATGCCGGGAGCAGACAAGCCCGTCAGGGCGCGTCAGCGGGTGTTGGC
GGGTGTCGGGGCTGGCTTAACTATGCGGCATCAGAGCAGATTGTACTGAGAGTGCACCATATGCGGTGTG
AAATACCGCACAGATGCGTAAGGAGAAAATACCGCATCAGGCGCCATTCGCCATTCAGGCTGCGCAACTG
TTGGGAAGGGCGATCGGTGCGGGCCTCTTCGCTATTACGCCAGCTGGCGAAAGGGGGATGTGCTGCAAGG
CGATTAAGTTGGGTAACGCCAGGGTTTTCCCAGTCACGACGTTGTAAAACGACGGCGCAAGGAATGGTGC
ATGCAAGGAGATGGCGCCCAACAGTCCCCCGGCCACGGGGCCTGCCACCATACCCACGCCGAAACAAGCG
CTCATGAGCCCGAAGTGGCGAGCCCGATCTTCCCCATCGGTGATGTCGGCGATATAGGCGCCAGCAACCG
CACCTGTGGCGCCGGTGATGCCGGCCACGATGCGTCCGGCGTAGAGGCGATTAGTCCAATTTGTTAAAGA
CAGGATATCAGTGGTCCAGGCTCTAGTTTTGACTCAACAATATCACCAGCTGAAGCCTATAGAGTACGAG
CCATAGATAAAATAAAAGATTTTATTTAGTCTCCAGAAAAAGGGGGG
Features (pLannotate 1.2.2; 21 found; start..end, strand, type, name):
      1..517     +  LTR            5' LTR: 5' long terminal repeat from murine embryonic stem cell virus
    581..922     +  misc_feature   MESV Ψ: packaging signal of murine embryonic stem cell virus
    989..1405    +  CDS            gag (truncated): truncated Moloney murine leukemia virus (MMLV) gag gene lacking the start codon
   1419..2570    +  CDS            Calr (fragment): CALR_RAT - Experimental evidence at protein level: Swiss-Prot protein existence level 1. Calcium-binding chaperone that promotes folding, oligomeric assembly and quality control in the endoplasmic reticulum (ER) via the calreticulin/calnexin cycle. This lectin interacts transiently with almost all of the monoglucosylated glycoproteins that are synthesized in the ER. Interacts with the DNA-binding domain of NR3C1 and mediates its nuclear export (By similarity). Involved in maternal gene expression regulation. May participate in oocyte maturation via the regulation of calcium homeostasis (By sim
   2709..2732    +  CDS            3xFLAG (fragment): three tandem FLAG® epitope tags
   2768..3328    +  misc_feature   IRES: internal ribosome entry site (IRES) of the encephalomyocarditis virus (EMCV)
   3331..4050    +  CDS            EGFP: the original enhanced GFP (Yang et al., 1996) mammalian codon-optimized
   4062..4092    +  misc_feature   MCS (fragment): pUC18/19 multiple cloning site
   4212..4726    +  LTR            3' LTR: 3' long terminal repeat from murine embryonic stem cell virus
   4888..4904    -  protein_bind   lac operator: The lac repressor binds to the lac operator to inhibit transcription in E. coli. This inhibition can be relieved by adding lactose or isopropyl-β-D-thiogalactopyranoside (IPTG). lac repressor encoded by lacI
   4912..4942    -  promoter       lac promoter: promoter for the E. coli lac operon
   4957..4978    -  protein_bind   CAP binding site: CAP binding activates transcription in the presence of cAMP. E. coli catabolite activator protein
   4991..5083    -  CDS            lacI (fragment): lac repressor; lacI; The lac repressor binds to the lac operator to inhibit transcription in E. coli. This inhibition can be relieved by adding lactose or isopropyl-β-D-thiogalactopyranoside (IPTG).
   5266..5854    -  rep_origin     ori: high-copy-number ColE1/pMB1/pBR322/pUC origin of replication
   6025..6885    -  CDS            AmpR: β-lactamase; bla; confers resistance to ampicillin, carbenicillin, and related antibiotics
   6886..6990    -  promoter       AmpR promoter: bla
   7085..7120    +  CDS            rop (fragment): Rop protein, which maintains plasmids at low copy number; rop
   7222..7321    +  misc_feature   bom (fragment): basis of mobility region from pBR322
   7327..7476    -  CDS            lacZα (fragment): LacZα fragment of β-galactosidase; lacZ fragment
   7476..7677    -  CDS            TcR (fragment): tetracycline efflux protein; tet; confers resistance to tetracycline
   7678..7776    +  CDS            env (fragment): murine leukemia virus gPr80 envelope polyprotein precursor; env; proteolytically cleaved into gp70SU and p15TM subunits
