[The description below was written by a language model from this plasmid's Addgene catalogue record and pLannotate feature annotations shown in this document.]
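Description:
pMSCV-IRES-GFP/CALR ins5-FLAG is a gammaretroviral expression vector built on the pMSCV-IRES-GFP backbone and designed to deliver a FLAG-tagged mutant human calreticulin into mammalian cells. The transfer cassette is bounded by 5' and 3' long terminal repeats from murine embryonic stem cell virus. Downstream of the 5' LTR lie the MESV Ψ packaging signal and a truncated MMLV gag segment lacking its start codon, which together promote encapsidation of the genomic RNA when the plasmid is introduced into a packaging cell line that supplies the viral proteins in trans. In bacteria the plasmid replicates from a high-copy ColE1/pUC-type origin and is selected with ampicillin through the bla gene. Short fragments of lacI, lacZα, rop, bom, TcR and env in the backbone are non-functional cloning remnants.

No internal promoter is annotated, so the payload is presumably transcribed from the 5' LTR as a single bicistronic message. The first cistron is CALR carrying the ins5 mutation; the record does not define the mutation further. The annotation software matched this region to rat Calr by homology, but the catalogue identifies the insert as human. The match stops short of the FLAG sequence, leaving an unannotated stretch before the tag. The tag region is annotated only as a short fragment of 3xFLAG, the length of a single FLAG epitope. An EMCV IRES then drives cap-independent translation of EGFP, so transduced cells can be identified or sorted by fluorescence. The associated publication concerns activation of the thrombopoietin receptor by mutant calreticulin in CALR-mutant myeloproliferative neoplasms, and the construct serves for stable retroviral expression of the mutant protein in that context.
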