Addgene plasmid #204524: pMSCV-IRES-GFP/CALR ins5-FLAG
Purpose: Retroviral expression of human CALR ins5-FLAG
Depositing lab: Norio Komatsu. Depositing organization: Juntendo University. Publication: Activation of the thrombopoietin receptor by mutant calreticulin in CALR-mutant myeloproliferative neoplasms. Araki M, Yang Y, Masubuchi N, Hironaka Y, Takei H, Morishita S, Mizukami Y, Kan S, Shirane S, Edahiro Y, Sunami Y, Ohsaka A, Komatsu N. Blood. 2016 Jan 27. pii: blood-2015-09-671172. 10.1182/blood-2015-09-671172 PubMed 26817954.
Backbone
  Vector backbone: pMSCV-IRES-GFP
  Backbone manufacturer: Tannishtha Reya (Addgene plasmid # 20672)
  Vector type: Retroviral
Growth in bacteria
  Bacterial resistance: Ampicillin, 100 μg/mL
  Growth temperature: 37°C
  Growth strain: NEB Stable
  Copy number: High Copy
Gene/Insert
  Gene/Insert name: CALR ins5-FLAG
  Species: H. sapiens (human)
  Mutation: ins5
  Entrez Gene: CALR (a.k.a. CALR1, CRT, HEL-S-99n, RO, SSA, cC1qR)
  Cloning method: Ligation Independent Cloning
Terms and licenses: Academic/Nonprofit Terms; Industry Terms: Not Available to Industry
How to cite: pMSCV-IRES-GFP/CALR ins5-FLAG was a gift from Norio Komatsu (Addgene plasmid # 204524 ; http://n2t.net/addgene:204524 ; RRID:Addgene_204524)
